Addgene plasmid #203268: B*07:05:01
Purpose: Overexpress HLA allele
Depositing lab: Derin Keskin & Catherine Wu. Depositing organization: Dana-Farber Cancer Institute. Publication: A large peptidome dataset improves HLA class I epitope prediction across most of the human population. Sarkizova S, Klaeger S, Le PM, Li LW, Oliveira G, Keshishian H, Hartigan CR, Zhang W, Braun DA, Ligon KL, Bachireddy P, Zervantonakis IK, Rosenbluth JM, Ouspenskaia T, Law T, Justesen S, Stevens J, Lane WJ, Eisenhaure T, Lan Zhang G, Clauser KR, Hacohen N, Carr SA, Wu CJ, Keskin DB. Nat Biotechnol. 2020 Feb;38(2):199-209. doi: 10.1038/s41587-019-0322-9. Epub 2019 Dec 16. PubMed 31844290.
Backbone
  Vector backbone: pcDNA-3
  Vector type: Mammalian Expression
Growth in bacteria
  Bacterial resistance: Ampicillin, 100 μg/mL
  Growth temperature: 37°C
  Growth strain: NEB Stable
  Copy number: High Copy
Gene/Insert
  Gene/Insert name: B*07:05:01
  Species: H. sapiens (human)
  Entrez Gene: HLA-B (a.k.a. AS, B-4901, HLAB)
  Cloning method: Restriction Enzyme; 5′ cloning site BamHI (unknown if destroyed); 3′ cloning site EcoRI (unknown if destroyed)
  Sequencing primers: 5′ unknown
Terms and licenses: Academic/Nonprofit Terms; Industry Terms: Not Available to Industry
Depositor comments: Shortname from TIGL: K66
How to cite: B*07:05:01 was a gift from Derin Keskin & Catherine Wu (Addgene plasmid # 203268 ; http://n2t.net/addgene:203268 ; RRID:Addgene_203268)
