[The description below was written by a language model from this plasmid's Addgene catalogue record and pLannotate feature annotations shown in this document.]
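Description:
B*07:05:01 is a mammalian expression plasmid built on the pcDNA-3 backbone that carries the coding sequence of the human HLA class I heavy chain allele HLA-B*07:05:01, cloned between BamHI and EcoRI sites. The sequenced record is 6,509 nt. In E. coli it replicates from a high-copy ColE1/pUC-type origin and is selected with ampicillin through the β-lactamase gene and its own promoter. An f1 bacteriophage origin is also present, which would permit single-stranded DNA production. Small annotated remnants such as a bom fragment, lac promoter/operator elements, a lacI fragment and a very short HIV-1 LTR-like match next to the CMV promoter appear to be backbone residues or homology hits rather than functional parts of the design.

The HLA-B open reading frame (about 1.1 kb) is driven by the human cytomegalovirus immediate early enhancer and promoter and is terminated by the bovine growth hormone polyadenylation signal, giving strong constitutive expression in transfected mammalian cells. A T7 promoter upstream of the insert allows in vitro transcription or use as a sequencing primer site. No epitope tag or reporter is annotated. A separate cassette, consisting of the SV40 enhancer/early promoter, the neomycin phosphotransferase gene and the SV40 poly(A) signal, permits G418 selection of stable transfectants; a partial ble sequence follows neo. The automated annotation's text mentions another HLA-B allele only because it quotes the generic database entry for the gene.

The stated purpose is overexpression of this single HLA allele. The associated publication describes a large HLA class I peptidome dataset for epitope prediction, which fits expressing individual alleles in cells to profile their bound peptides.
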