Features (pLannotate 1.2.2; 20 found; start..end, strand, type, name):
     28..80      -  misc_feature   bom (fragment): basis of mobility region from pBR322
    235..614     +  enhancer       CMV enhancer: human cytomegalovirus immediate early enhancer
    615..818     +  promoter       CMV promoter: human cytomegalovirus (CMV) immediate early promoter
    814..847     +  LTR            5' LTR (truncated) (fragment): truncated 5' long terminal repeat (LTR) from HIV-1
    863..881     +  promoter       T7 promoter: promoter for bacteriophage T7 RNA polymerase
    941..2026    +  CDS            HLA-B: HLAB_HUMAN - Also known as HLAB. Experimental evidence at protein level: Swiss-Prot protein existence level 1. Allele B*67:01: Displays peptides sharing a common signature motif, namely a Pro residue at position 2 and Leu anchor residue at the C-terminus. From Homo sapiens (Human).
   2106..2330    +  polyA_signal   bGH poly(A) signal: bovine growth hormone polyadenylation signal
   2334..2355    +  promoter       SV40 promoter (fragment): SV40 enhancer and early promoter
   2376..2804    +  rep_origin     f1 ori (sequence partly withheld): f1 bacteriophage origin of replication; arrow indicates direction of (+) strand synthesis
   2818..3147    +  promoter       SV40 promoter: SV40 enhancer and early promoter
   3214..4005    +  CDS            neo: KKA2_KLEPN - Also known as kan, nptII. Experimental evidence at protein level: Swiss-Prot protein existence level 1. Resistance to kanamycin, neomycin, paromomycin, ribostamycin, butirosin and gentamicin B. From Klebsiella pneumoniae.
   4029..4187    +  CDS            ble (fragment): BLE_KLEPN - Experimental evidence at protein level: Swiss-Prot protein existence level 1. Binding protein with a strong affinity to the bleomycin family of antibiotics. Binds to CL990; an antimitotic-antibiotic compound. From Klebsiella pneumoniae.
   4182..4303    +  polyA_signal   SV40 poly(A) signal: SV40 polyadenylation signal
   4376..4392    -  protein_bind   lac operator: The lac repressor binds to the lac operator to inhibit transcription in E. coli. This inhibition can be relieved by adding lactose or isopropyl-β-D-thiogalactopyranoside (IPTG). lac repressor encoded by lacI
   4400..4430    -  promoter       lac promoter: promoter for the E. coli lac operon
   4445..4466    -  protein_bind   CAP binding site: CAP binding activates transcription in the presence of cAMP. E. coli catabolite activator protein
   4479..4571    -  CDS            lacI (fragment): lac repressor; lacI; The lac repressor binds to the lac operator to inhibit transcription in E. coli. This inhibition can be relieved by adding lactose or isopropyl-β-D-thiogalactopyranoside (IPTG).
   4754..5342    -  rep_origin     ori: high-copy-number ColE1/pMB1/pBR322/pUC origin of replication
   5513..6373    -  CDS            AmpR: β-lactamase; bla; confers resistance to ampicillin, carbenicillin, and related antibiotics
   6374..6478    -  promoter       AmpR promoter: bla
>Addgene plasmid #203268 | B*07:05:01 | addgene full sequence | sequence record 399895 | Addgene NGS Result
GACGGATCGGGAGATCTCCCGATCCCCTATGGTGCACTCTCAGTACAATCTGCTCTGATGCCGCATAGTT
AAGCCAGTATCTGCTCCCTGCTTGTGTGTTGGAGGTCGCTGAGTAGTGCGCGAGCAAAATTTAAGCTACA
ACAAGGCAAGGCTTGACCGACAATTGCATGAAGAATCTGCTTAGGGTTAGGCGTTTTGCGCTGCTTCGCG
ATGTACGGGCCAGATATACGCGTTGACATTGATTATTGACTAGTTATTAATAGTAATCAATTACGGGGTC
ATTAGTTCATAGCCCATATATGGAGTTCCGCGTTACATAACTTACGGTAAATGGCCCGCCTGGCTGACCG
CCCAACGACCCCCGCCCATTGACGTCAATAATGACGTATGTTCCCATAGTAACGCCAATAGGGACTTTCC
ATTGACGTCAATGGGTGGAGTATTTACGGTAAACTGCCCACTTGGCAGTACATCAAGTGTATCATATGCC
AAGTACGCCCCCTATTGACGTCAATGACGGTAAATGGCCCGCCTGGCATTATGCCCAGTACATGACCTTA
TGGGACTTTCCTACTTGGCAGTACATCTACGTATTAGTCATCGCTATTACCATGGTGATGCGGTTTTGGC
AGTACATCAATGGGCGTGGATAGCGGTTTGACTCACGGGGATTTCCAAGTCTCCACCCCATTGACGTCAA
TGGGAGTTTGTTTTGGCACCAAAATCAACGGGACTTTCCAAAATGTCGTAACAACTCCGCCCCATTGACG
CAAATGGGCGGTAGGCGTGTACGGTGGGAGGTCTATATAAGCAGAGCTCTCTGGCTAACTAGAGAACCCA
CTGCTTACTGGCTTATCGAAATTAATACGACTCACTATAGGGAGACCCAAGCTGGCTAGCGTTTAAACTT
AAGCTTGGTACCGAGCTCGGATCCGCCACCATGCTGGTCATGGCGCCCCGAACCGTCCTCCTGCTGCTCT
CGGCGGCCCTGGCCCTGACCGAGACCTGGGCCGGCTCCCACTCCATGAGGTATTTCTACACCTCCGTGTC
CCGGCCCGGCCGCGGGGAGCCCCGCTTCATCTCAGTGGGCTACGTGGACGACACCCAGTTCGTGAGGTTC
GACAGCGACGCCGCGAGTCCGAGAGAGGAGCCGCGGGCGCCGTGGATAGAGCAGGAGGGGCCGGAGTATT
GGGACCGGAACACACAGATCTACAAGGCCCAGGCACAGACTGACCGAGAGAGCCTGCGGAACCTGCGCGG
CTACTACAACCAGAGCGAGGCCGGGTCTCACACCCTCCAGAGCATGTACGGCTGCGACGTGGGGCCGGAC
GGGCGCCTCCTCCGCGGGCATAACCAGTACGCCTACGACGGCAAGGATTACATCGCCCTGAACGAGGACC
TGCGCTCCTGGACCGCCGCGGACACGGCGGCTCAGATCACCCAGCGCAAGTGGGAGGCGGCCCGTGAGGC
GGAGCAGCGGAGAGCCTACCTGGAGGGCGAGTGCGTGGAGTGGCTCCGCAGATACCTGGAGAACGGGAAG
GACAAGCTGGAGCGCGCTGACCCCCCAAAGACACACGTGACCCACCACCCCATCTCTGACCATGAGGCCA
CCCTGAGGTGCTGGGCCCTGGGTTTCTACCCTGCGGAGATCACACTGACCTGGCAGCGGGATGGCGAGGA
CCAAACTCAGGACACTGAGCTTGTGGAGACCAGACCAGCAGGAGATAGAACCTTCCAGAAGTGGGCAGCT
GTGGTGGTGCCTTCTGGAGAAGAGCAGAGATACACATGCCATGTACAGCATGAGGGGCTGCCGAAGCCCC
TCACCCTGAGATGGGAGCCGTCTTCCCAGTCCACCATCCCCATCGTGGGCATTGTTGCTGGCCTGGCTGT
CCTAGCAGTTGTGGTCATCGGAGCTGTGGTCGCTGCTGTGATGTGTAGGAGGAAGAGTTCAGGTGGAAAA
GGAGGGAGCTACTCTCAGGCTGCGTGCAGCGACAGTGCCCAGGGCTCTGATGTGTCTCTCACAGCTTGAG
AATTCTGCAGATATCCAGCACAGTGGCGGCCGCTCGAGTCTAGAGGGCCCGTTTAAACCCGCTGATCAGC
CTCGACTGTGCCTTCTAGTTGCCAGCCATCTGTTGTTTGCCCCTCCCCCGTGCCTTCCTTGACCCTGGAA
GGTGCCACTCCCACTGTCCTTTCCTAATAAAATGAGGAAATTGCATCGCATTGTCTGAGTAGGTGTCATT
CTATTCTGGGGGGTGGGGTGGGGCAGGACAGCAAGGGGGAGGATTGGGAAGACAATAGCAGGCATGCTGG
GGATGCGGTGGGCTCTATGGCTTCTGAGGCGGAAAGAACCAGCTGGGGCTCTAGGGGGTATCCCC
[124 nt withheld, positions 2376-2499]
C
[91 nt withheld, positions 2501-2591]
A
[49 nt withheld, positions 2593-2641]
CCTTTGACGTTGGAGTCCACGTTCTTT
[37 nt withheld, positions 2669-2705]
ACCCTATCTCGGTCTATTCTTTTGATTTATAAGGGATTTTGCCGATTTCGGCCTATTGGTTAAAAAATGA
GCTGATTTAACAAAAATTTAACGCGAATTAATTCTGTGGAATGTGTGTCAGTTAGGGTGTGGAAAGTCCC
CAGGCTCCCCAGCAGGCAGAAGTATGCAAAGCATGCATCTCAATTAGTCAGCAACCAGGTGTGGAAAGTC
CCCAGGCTCCCCAGCAGGCAGAAGTATGCAAAGCATGCATCTCAATTAGTCAGCAACCATAGTCCCGCCC
CTAACTCCGCCCATCCCGCCCCTAACTCCGCCCAGTTCCGCCCATTCTCCGCCCCATGGCTGACTAATTT
TTTTTATTTATGCAGAGGCCGAGGCCGCCTCTGCCTCTGAGCTATTCCAGAAGTAGTGAGGAGGCTTTTT
TGGAGGCCTAGGCTTTTGCAAAAAGCTCCCGGGAGCTTGTATATCCATTTTCGGATCTGATCAAGAGACA
GGATGAGGATCGTTTCGCATGATTGAACAAGATGGATTGCACGCAGGTTCTCCGGCCGCTTGGGTGGAGA
GGCTATTCGGCTATGACTGGGCACAACAGACAATCGGCTGCTCTGATGCCGCCGTGTTCCGGCTGTCAGC
GCAGGGGCGCCCGGTTCTTTTTGTCAAGACCGACCTGTCCGGTGCCCTGAATGAACTGCAGGACGAGGCA
GCGCGGCTATCGTGGCTGGCCACGACGGGCGTTCCTTGCGCAGCTGTGCTCGACGTTGTCACTGAAGCGG
GAAGGGACTGGCTGCTATTGGGCGAAGTGCCGGGGCAGGATCTCCTGTCATCTCACCTTGCTCCTGCCGA
GAAAGTATCCATCATGGCTGATGCAATGCGGCGGCTGCATACGCTTGATCCGGCTACCTGCCCATTCGAC
CACCAAGCGAAACATCGCATCGAGCGAGCACGTACTCGGATGGAAGCCGGTCTTGTCGATCAGGATGATC
TGGACGAAGAGCATCAGGGGCTCGCGCCAGCCGAACTGTTCGCCAGGCTCAAGGCGCGCATGCCCGACGG
CGAGGATCTCGTCGTGACCCATGGCGATGCCTGCTTGCCGAATATCATGGTGGAAAATGGCCGCTTTTCT
GGATTCATCGACTGTGGCCGGCTGGGTGTGGCGGACCGCTATCAGGACATAGCGTTGGCTACCCGTGATA
TTGCTGAAGAGCTTGGCGGCGAATGGGCTGACCGCTTCCTCGTGCTTTACGGTATCGCCGCTCCCGATTC
GCAGCGCATCGCCTTCTATCGCCTTCTTGACGAGTTCTTCTGAGCGGGACTCTGGGGTTCGAAATGACCG
ACCAAGCGACGCCCAACCTGCCATCACGAGATTTCGATTCCACCGCCGCCTTCTATGAAAGGTTGGGCTT
CGGAATCGTTTTCCGGGACGCCGGCTGGATGATCCTCCAGCGCGGGGATCTCATGCTGGAGTTCTTCGCC
CACCCCAACTTGTTTATTGCAGCTTATAATGGTTACAAATAAAGCAATAGCATCACAAATTTCACAAATA
AAGCATTTTTTTCACTGCATTCTAGTTGTGGTTTGTCCAAACTCATCAATGTATCTTATCATGTCTGTAT
ACCGTCGACCTCTAGCTAGAGCTTGGCGTAATCATGGTCATAGCTGTTTCCTGTGTGAAATTGTTATCCG
CTCACAATTCCACACAACATACGAGCCGGAAGCATAAAGTGTAAAGCCTGGGGTGCCTAATGAGTGAGCT
AACTCACATTAATTGCGTTGCGCTCACTGCCCGCTTTCCAGTCGGGAAACCTGTCGTGCCAGCTGCATTA
ATGAATCGGCCAACGCGCGGGGAGAGGCGGTTTGCGTATTGGGCGCTCTTCCGCTTCCTCGCTCACTGAC
TCGCTGCGCTCGGTCGTTCGGCTGCGGCGAGCGGTATCAGCTCACTCAAAGGCGGTAATACGGTTATCCA
CAGAATCAGGGGATAACGCAGGAAAGAACATGTGAGCAAAAGGCCAGCAAAAGGCCAGGAACCGTAAAAA
GGCCGCGTTGCTGGCGTTTTTCCATAGGCTCCGCCCCCCTGACGAGCATCACAAAAATCGACGCTCAAGT
CAGAGGTGGCGAAACCCGACAGGACTATAAAGATACCAGGCGTTTCCCCCTGGAAGCTCCCTCGTGCGCT
CTCCTGTTCCGACCCTGCCGCTTACCGGATACCTGTCCGCCTTTCTCCCTTCGGGAAGCGTGGCGCTTTC
TCATAGCTCACGCTGTAGGTATCTCAGTTCGGTGTAGGTCGTTCGCTCCAAGCTGGGCTGTGTGCACGAA
CCCCCCGTTCAGCCCGACCGCTGCGCCTTATCCGGTAACTATCGTCTTGAGTCCAACCCGGTAAGACACG
ACTTATCGCCACTGGCAGCAGCCACTGGTAACAGGATTAGCAGAGCGAGGTATGTAGGCGGTGCTACAGA
GTTCTTGAAGTGGTGGCCTAACTACGGCTACACTAGAAGAACAGTATTTGGTATCTGCGCTCTGCTGAAG
CCAGTTACCTTCGGAAAAAGAGTTGGTAGCTCTTGATCCGGCAAACAAACCACCGCTGGTAGCGGTGGTT
TTTTTGTTTGCAAGCAGCAGATTACGCGCAGAAAAAAAGGATCTCAAGAAGATCCTTTGATCTTTTCTAC
GGGGTCTGACGCTCAGTGGAACGAAAACTCACGTTAAGGGATTTTGGTCATGAGATTATCAAAAAGGATC
TTCACCTAGATCCTTTTAAATTAAAAATGAAGTTTTAAATCAATCTAAAGTATATATGAGTAAACTTGGT
CTGACAGTTACCAATGCTTAATCAGTGAGGCACCTATCTCAGCGATCTGTCTATTTCGTTCATCCATAGT
TGCCTGACTCCCCGTCGTGTAGATAACTACGATACGGGAGGGCTTACCATCTGGCCCCAGTGCTGCAATG
ATACCGCGAGACCCACGCTCACCGGCTCCAGATTTATCAGCAATAAACCAGCCAGCCGGAAGGGCCGAGC
GCAGAAGTGGTCCTGCAACTTTATCCGCCTCCATCCAGTCTATTAATTGTTGCCGGGAAGCTAGAGTAAG
TAGTTCGCCAGTTAATAGTTTGCGCAACGTTGTTGCCATTGCTACAGGCATCGTGGTGTCACGCTCGTCG
TTTGGTATGGCTTCATTCAGCTCCGGTTCCCAACGATCAAGGCGAGTTACATGATCCCCCATGTTGTGCA
AAAAAGCGGTTAGCTCCTTCGGTCCTCCGATCGTTGTCAGAAGTAAGTTGGCCGCAGTGTTATCACTCAT
GGTTATGGCAGCACTGCATAATTCTCTTACTGTCATGCCATCCGTAAGATGCTTTTCTGTGACTGGTGAG
TACTCAACCAAGTCATTCTGAGAATAGTGTATGCGGCGACCGAGTTGCTCTTGCCCGGCGTCAATACGGG
ATAATACCGCGCCACATAGCAGAACTTTAAAAGTGCTCATCATTGGAAAACGTTCTTCGGGGCGAAAACT
CTCAAGGATCTTACCGCTGTTGAGATCCAGTTCGATGTAACCCACTCGTGCACCCAACTGATCTTCAGCA
TCTTTTACTTTCACCAGCGTTTCTGGGTGAGCAAAAACAGGAAGGCAAAATGCCGCAAAAAAGGGAATAA
GGGCGACACGGAAATGTTGAATACTCATACTCTTCCTTTTTCAATATTATTGAAGCATTTATCAGGGTTA
TTGTCTCATGAGCGGATACATATTTGAATGTATTTAGAAAAATAAACAAATAGGGGTTCCGCGCACATTT
CCCCGAAAAGTGCCACCTGACGTC
