>Addgene plasmid #203268 | B*07:05:01 | depositor partial sequence | sequence record 394198 | HLA:HLA00137 B*07:05:01:01 1089 bp (K66)
ATGCTGGTCATGGCGCCCCGAACCGTCCTCCTGCTGCTCTCGGCGGCCCTGGCCCTGACCGAGACCTGGG
CCGGCTCCCACTCCATGAGGTATTTCTACACCTCCGTGTCCCGGCCCGGCCGCGGGGAGCCCCGCTTCAT
CTCAGTGGGCTACGTGGACGACACCCAGTTCGTGAGGTTCGACAGCGACGCCGCGAGTCCGAGAGAGGAG
CCGCGGGCGCCGTGGATAGAGCAGGAGGGGCCGGAGTATTGGGACCGGAACACACAGATCTACAAGGCCC
AGGCACAGACTGACCGAGAGAGCCTGCGGAACCTGCGCGGCTACTACAACCAGAGCGAGGCCGGGTCTCA
CACCCTCCAGAGCATGTACGGCTGCGACGTGGGGCCGGACGGGCGCCTCCTCCGCGGGCATAACCAGTAC
GCCTACGACGGCAAGGATTACATCGCCCTGAACGAGGACCTGCGCTCCTGGACCGCCGCGGACACGGCGG
CTCAGATCACCCAGCGCAAGTGGGAGGCGGCCCGTGAGGCGGAGCAGCGGAGAGCCTACCTGGAGGGCGA
GTGCGTGGAGTGGCTCCGCAGATACCTGGAGAACGGGAAGGACAAGCTGGAGCGCGCTGACCCCCCAAAG
ACACACGTGACCCACCACCCCATCTCTGACCATGAGGCCACCCTGAGGTGCTGGGCCCTGGGTTTCTACC
CTGCGGAGATCACACTGACCTGGCAGCGGGATGGCGAGGACCAAACTCAGGACACTGAGCTTGTGGAGAC
CAGACCAGCAGGAGATAGAACCTTCCAGAAGTGGGCAGCTGTGGTGGTGCCTTCTGGAGAAGAGCAGAGA
TACACATGCCATGTACAGCATGAGGGGCTGCCGAAGCCCCTCACCCTGAGATGGGAGCCGTCTTCCCAGT
CCACCATCCCCATCGTGGGCATTGTTGCTGGCCTGGCTGTCCTAGCAGTTGTGGTCATCGGAGCTGTGGT
CGCTGCTGTGATGTGTAGGAGGAAGAGTTCAGGTGGAAAAGGAGGGAGCTACTCTCAGGCTGCGTGCAGC
GACAGTGCCCAGGGCTCTGATGTGTCTCTCACAGCTTGA
